Addgene plasmid #49019: pME-fli1b
Purpose: full length coding sequence for zebrafish fli1b gene in gateway middle entry vector
Depositing lab: Nathan Lawson. Depositing organization: University of Massachusetts, Worcester. Publication: Post-transcriptional mechanisms contribute to Etv2 repression during vascular development. Moore JC, Sheppard S, Shestopalov IA, Chen JK, Lawson N. Dev Biol. 2013 Sep 11. pii: S0012-1606(13)00470-3. doi: 10.1016/j.ydbio.2013.08.028. PubMed 24036310.
Backbone
  Vector backbone: pdonr221
  Backbone manufacturer: invitrogen
  Backbone size w/o insert (bp): 2515
  Total vector size (bp): 4031
  Vector type: gateway middle entry
Growth in bacteria
  Bacterial resistance: Kanamycin, 50 μg/mL
  Growth temperature: 37°C
  Growth strain: Top10
  Copy number: Unknown
Gene/Insert
  Gene/Insert name: friend leukemia integration 1b (alt name: fli1b)
  Species: D. rerio (zebrafish)
  Entrez Gene: fli1rs (a.k.a. fli, fli1b, zgc:5777174)
  Cloning method: Gateway Cloning
  Sequencing primers: 5′ m13F; 3′ m13R
Terms and licenses: Academic/Nonprofit Terms; Industry Terms: Not Available to Industry
How to cite: pME-fli1b was a gift from Nathan Lawson (Addgene plasmid # 49019 ; http://n2t.net/addgene:49019 ; RRID:Addgene_49019)
