[The description below was written by a language model from this plasmid's Addgene catalogue record and pLannotate feature annotations shown in this document.]
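Description:
pME-fli1b is a Gateway middle entry clone built on the pDONR221 backbone, carrying the full-length coding sequence of the zebrafish (Danio rerio) gene friend leukemia integration 1b (fli1b, listed under the gene symbol fli1rs). The whole plasmid is about 4.0 kb. It is maintained in E. coli through a high-copy ColE1/pUC-type origin of replication and selected with kanamycin via an aminoglycoside phosphotransferase (KanR) cassette. The rrnB T1 and T2 transcription terminators lie upstream of the cloning region, where they shield the insert from read-through transcription originating in the backbone. The short lacI and lacZα fragments annotated nearby are backbone remnants with no functional role.

The fli1b open reading frame, roughly 1.46 kb, sits between attL1 and attL2 sites, the arrangement produced by a BP recombination into the donor vector. The automated annotation labels this coding sequence by similarity to mouse Fli1, an ETS-family sequence-specific transcriptional activator, but the catalogue entry identifies the insert as the zebrafish paralogue. No eukaryotic promoter, epitope tag or reporter is annotated. The only promoter found is a T7 promoter just outside attL2, pointing back toward the insert in the antisense direction, so the plasmid is not itself an expression vector.

Its intended use is as the middle element in LR recombination reactions. In multisite Gateway assembly it would be combined with a 5′ entry clone supplying a promoter, a 3′ entry clone supplying a tag or polyadenylation signal, and a destination vector, to generate fli1b expression or transgenesis constructs. The associated publication concerns the regulation of ETS transcription factors during vascular development.
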