Features (pLannotate 1.2.2; 11 found; start..end, strand, type, name):
    121..213     +  CDS            lacI (fragment): lac repressor; lacI; The lac repressor binds to the lac operator to inhibit transcription in E. coli. This inhibition can be relieved by adding lactose or isopropyl-β-D-thiogalactopyranoside (IPTG).
    268..295     -  terminator     rrnB T2 terminator: transcription terminator T2 from the E. coli rrnB gene
    427..470     +  terminator     rrnB T1 terminator: Escherichia coli rrnB; transcription terminator T1 from the E. coli rrnB gene
    517..553     -  CDS            lacZα (fragment): LacZα fragment of β-galactosidase; lacZ fragment
    569..668     +  protein_bind   attL1: mutant version of attL; recombination site for the Gateway® LR reaction LR Clonase™
    683..2140    +  CDS            Fli1: FLI1_MOUSE - Also known as Fli-1. Experimental evidence at protein level: Swiss-Prot protein existence level 1. Sequence-specific transcriptional activator. Recognizes the DNA sequence 5'-C[CA]GGAAGT-3'. From Mus musculus (Mouse).
   2151..2167    -  protein_bind   attB2 (fragment): mutant version of attB; recombination site for the Gateway® BP reaction BP Clonase™
   2167..2257    -  protein_bind   attL2 (fragment): mutant version of attL; recombination site for the Gateway® LR reaction LR Clonase™
   2275..2293    -  promoter       T7 promoter: promoter for bacteriophage T7 RNA polymerase
   2427..3236    +  CDS            KanR: aminoglycoside phosphotransferase; aph(3')-Ia; confers resistance to kanamycin in bacteria or G418 (Geneticin®) in eukaryotes
   3383..3971    +  rep_origin     ori: high-copy-number ColE1/pMB1/pBR322/pUC origin of replication
>Addgene plasmid #49019 | pME-fli1b | depositor full sequence | sequence record 71954 | pME-fli1b sequence 4031 bps
CTTTCCTGCGTTATCCCCTGATTCTGTGGATAACCGTATTACCGCCTTTGAGTGAGCTGATACCGCTCGC
CGCAGCCGAACGACCGAGCGCAGCGAGTCAGTGAGCGAGGAAGCGGAAGAGCGCCCAATACGCAAACCGC
CTCTCCCCGCGCGTTGGCCGATTCATTAATGCAGCTGGCACGACAGGTTTCCCGACTGGAAAGCGGGCAG
TGAGCGCAACGCAATTAATACGCGTACCGCTAGCCAGGAAGAGTTTGTAGAAACGCAAAAAGGCCATCCG
TCAGGATGGCCTTCTGCTTAGTTTGATGCCTGGCAGTTTATGGCGGGCGTCCTGCCCGCCACCCTCCGGG
CCGTTGCTTCACAACGTTCAAATCCGCTCCCGGCGGATTTGTCCTACTCAGGAGAGCGTTCACCGACAAA
CAACAGATAAAACGAAAGGCCCAGTCTTCCGACTGAGCCTTTCGTTTTATTTGATGCCTGGCAGTTCCCT
ACTCTCGCGTTAACGCTAGCATGGATGTTTTCCCAGTCACGACGTTGTAAAACGACGGCCAGTCTTAAGC
TCGGGCCCCAAATAATGATTTTATTTTGACTGATAGTGACCTGTTCGTTGCAACACATTGATGAGCAATG
CTTTTTTATAATGCCAACTTTGTACAAAAAAGCAGGCTCACAGAAATCGGCAATGGACTGTACTATTAAG
GAAGCTCTATCGGTGGTGAGTGAAGACCAGTCCATATTCGAGTCGCCCTTCAGTGGTCCCCAGGCCATGC
ACATGAAGGCGGAGATCGGCTCGCCTGCGGTGTTCAGACAGGCTTCAGAAGAGAGCATCGAACCCACTGA
ACCAGACTGGAGCGGATCGGCAGCACAAAACTCTGCCAAAAGAGCAGAACACATCAACGGGACCAGCCGT
GAGTCCCCAGTGGACTGTAGTGTGACTAAAAGGACTCGACACATGAGTAACAGTGATGGAGGACAGTTGT
CTTACCAGGCCTCGTACCCAGAGCCCCGCAGCAGCCCACAGACGGCCACACCACCCAGCAGCACCACAGA
GGAGAAGAGGGTCATCGTACCAGCCGACCCAGAGGTTTGGACACAAGACCACGTGCGGCAGTGGGTGGAC
TGGGCCATAAAGGAATACGCGCTGTCCGATGTGGACGTGTCCCTCTTCCAGACCCTGGATGGGAAAGCGC
TCTGCAAATTGAGCAAAGAGGACATGATGCGCATCACCTCCGCATACAACACAGACATCCTGCTCTCCCA
TCTCAACTACCTCCGGGAGAGTAGTCCCACTTTTTCCTACCCAACAAATCCAACTAATACACAACCACAA
CCTCGAGTACAGGTGAAAGCCGCAGAAAACAGCTTTGAGGAGATCGGCAGGAGAAACAGTTGGTCCTCAA
GTGGATTGCCAGCTGTCCCTAAAGGATCTCCAATTGAACATCAGCACAATACCAGAATTACAGAGCCGCC
TCCAAGACTTCCACAAGACCCCTACCAAGCATTAGGTTCCATCAGCAGTCGTCTTGCAAACCCAGAAGCG
AAACCAATCCACACCAAGAACCGAACCACCAAACAAAATTCTAGCCATCTGCCTGTTTCCAGCACTGACA
GGACTGTGGGCTCTGGTCAGATCCAGCTGTGGCAGTTCTTACTGGAGTTGCTTTCCGACAGCAACAACTC
GACCATCATCACCTGGGAGGGAACTAATGGGGAATTCAAGATGACAGACCCTGACGAGGTGGCCAAACGC
TGGGGGGAGCGAAAAAGCAAGCCTAACATGAACTACGACAAGCTCAGCCGTGCCCTTCGCTACTACTACG
ACAAAAACATCATGACCAAAGTGCACGGCAAACGCTACGCATACAAATTCGACTTCCAGGGCATCTCCCA
AAGTCACCAAAACCACTCCACAGAGGGAAGCGTGTATAAATTCCAGACCGAAGGGTCGTACATGCAGAGC
TACCACAGCCACCAGCCAAAAATGAACTTCATAAGCCCACATTCCACCCCTATGTCTGTTACAACTAGTA
ATTTCTTCACGCCTCAATCCACCTACTGGAACTCCGCAACCAGTGTGGTTTATCCCAGTTCACCGATGCC
ACGACATCCCAGCACTCACACTCACTTGAACACTTATTATTAAACCCAGCTTCTTGTACAAAGTGGTCTT
GTACAAAGTTGGCATTATAAGAAAGCATTGCTTATCAATTTGTTGCAACGAACAGGTCACTATCAGTCAA
AATAAAATCATTATTTGCCATCCAGCTGATATCCCCTATAGTGAGTCGTATTACATGGTCATAGCTGTTT
CCTGGCAGCTCTGGCCCGTGTCTCAAAATCTCTGATGTTACATTGCACAAGATAAAATAATATCATCATG
AACAATAAAACTGTCTGCTTACATAAACAGTAATACAAGGGGTGTTATGAGCCATATTCAACGGGAAACG
TCGAGGCCGCGATTAAATTCCAACATGGATGCTGATTTATATGGGTATAAATGGGCTCGCGATAATGTCG
GGCAATCAGGTGCGACAATCTATCGCTTGTATGGGAAGCCCGATGCGCCAGAGTTGTTTCTGAAACATGG
CAAAGGTAGCGTTGCCAATGATGTTACAGATGAGATGGTCAGACTAAACTGGCTGACGGAATTTATGCCT
CTTCCGACCATCAAGCATTTTATCCGTACTCCTGATGATGCATGGTTACTCACCACTGCGATCCCCGGAA
AAACAGCATTCCAGGTATTAGAAGAATATCCTGATTCAGGTGAAAATATTGTTGATGCGCTGGCAGTGTT
CCTGCGCCGGTTGCATTCGATTCCTGTTTGTAATTGTCCTTTTAACAGCGATCGCGTATTTCGTCTCGCT
CAGGCGCAATCACGAATGAATAACGGTTTGGTTGATGCGAGTGATTTTGATGACGAGCGTAATGGCTGGC
CTGTTGAACAAGTCTGGAAAGAAATGCATAAACTTTTGCCATTCTCACCGGATTCAGTCGTCACTCATGG
TGATTTCTCACTTGATAACCTTATTTTTGACGAGGGGAAATTAATAGGTTGTATTGATGTTGGACGAGTC
GGAATCGCAGACCGATACCAGGATCTTGCCATCCTATGGAACTGCCTCGGTGAGTTTTCTCCTTCATTAC
AGAAACGGCTTTTTCAAAAATATGGTATTGATAATCCTGATATGAATAAATTGCAGTTTCATTTGATGCT
CGATGAGTTTTTCTAATCAGAATTGGTTAATTGGTTGTAACACTGGCAGAGCATTACGCTGACTTGACGG
GACGGCGCAAGCTCATGACCAAAATCCCTTAACGTGAGTTACGCGTCGTTCCACTGAGCGTCAGACCCCG
TAGAAAAGATCAAAGGATCTTCTTGAGATCCTTTTTTTCTGCGCGTAATCTGCTGCTTGCAAACAAAAAA
ACCACCGCTACCAGCGGTGGTTTGTTTGCCGGATCAAGAGCTACCAACTCTTTTTCCGAAGGTAACTGGC
TTCAGCAGAGCGCAGATACCAAATACTGTTCTTCTAGTGTAGCCGTAGTTAGGCCACCACTTCAAGAACT
CTGTAGCACCGCCTACATACCTCGCTCTGCTAATCCTGTTACCAGTGGCTGCTGCCAGTGGCGATAAGTC
GTGTCTTACCGGGTTGGACTCAAGACGATAGTTACCGGATAAGGCGCAGCGGTCGGGCTGAACGGGGGGT
TCGTGCACACAGCCCAGCTTGGAGCGAACGACCTACACCGAACTGAGATACCTACAGCGTGAGCTATGAG
AAAGCGCCACGCTTCCCGAAGGGAGAAAGGCGGACAGGTATCCGGTAAGCGGCAGGGTCGGAACAGGAGA
GCGCACGAGGGAGCTTCCAGGGGGAAACGCCTGGTATCTTTATAGTCCTGTCGGGTTTCGCCACCTCTGA
CTTGAGCGTCGATTTTTGTGATGCTCGTCAGGGGGGCGGAGCCTATGGAAAAACGCCAGCAACGCGGCCT
TTTTACGGTTCCTGGCCTTTTGCTGGCCTTTTGCTCACATG
