>Addgene plasmid #49019 | pME-fli1b | addgene partial sequence | sequence record 73220 | M13pUC-fwd 5'-CCCAGTCACGACGTTGTAAAACG-3'
GGCCAATATGATTTTATTTTGACTGATAGTGACCTGTTCGTTGCAACAAATTGATGAGCAATGCTTTTTT
ATAATGCCAACTTTGTACAAAAAAGCAGGCTCACAGAAATCGGCAATGGACTGTACTATTAAGGAAGCTC
TATCGGTGGTGAGTGAAGACCAGTCCATATTCGAGTCGCCCTTCAGTGGTCCCCAGGCCATGCACATGAA
GGCGGAGATCGGCTCGCCTGCGGTGTTCAGACAGGCTTCAGAAGAGAGCATCGAACCCACTGAACCAGAC
TGGAGCGGATCGGCAGCACAAAACTCTGCCAAAAGAGCAGAACACATCAACGGGACCAGCCGTGAGTCCC
CAGTGGACTGTAGTGTGACTAAAAGGACTCGACACATGAGTAACAGTGATGGAGGACAGTTGTCTTACCA
GGCCTCGTACCCAGAGCCCCGCAGCAGCCCACAGACGGCCACACCACCCAGCAGCACCACAGAGGAGAAG
AGGGTCATCGTACCAGCCGACCCAGAGGTTTGGACACAAGACCACGTGCGGCAGTGGGTGGACTGGGCCA
TAAAGGAATACGCGCTGTCCGATGTGGACGTGTCCCTCTTCCAGACCCTGGATGGGAAAGCGCTCTGCAA
ATTGAGCAAAGAGGACATGATGCGCATCACCTCCGCATACAACACAGACATCCTGCTCTCCCATCTCAAC
TACCTCCGGGAGAGTAGTCCCACTTTTTCCTACCCAACAAATCCAACTAATACACAACCACAACCTCGAG
TACAGGTGAAAGCCGCAGAAAACAGCTTTGAGGAGATCGGCAGGAGAAACAGTTGGTCCTCAAGTGGATT
GCCAGCTGTCCCTAAAGGATCTCCAATTG
